>Addgene plasmid #21294 | Hoxb7 promoter | addgene partial sequence | sequence record 27122 | 21294 with T7
GAACTAGTGGATCCCCCGGGCTGCAGGAATTCGATCCCGGATGATTTGTAGTCGGGGACGTTTTAGTGTC
GGTTTTACGAGATTCCTTGATATATTACAGAATTAGAGTCCAGATTTACACCAAAAGGACCCCCTTTTTC
CTCTTCTGACCACGTGACCCCGGCCCACGTGATATCCCCTCGGCCAATGGTATGACGGCCTCCCGGAGGC
TCCCAGTAATGTGGAAAAAATTGTGTGGCGTTGGATTTATAAAATATGATCAATAATGAATGGGAAGGCC
GAGCTCTGCGGATTGGGGCTGGGGGCTTAAGGGCCGCTGTCGACCCCCGCGGGCTGGAGGCAGCTTGCAG
GCGAGATTTGGGGAAGAAGGAATTGAGTGGAAGAGAAAATAAATAACCTCTGAGGGAACCGTGTTGTCAT
CCCCCACCCATTTCCCCCAGCCGGTTACAGAGCGAGAGAGACGCAGGGATTGAATGTTCGCAACTTGGTG
GGTGGGTGCTGGCCGAATATTTATTAATTTGGGTTAATTCATCCGAGCTGCTGCTCTTCTCCCAAGAGGA
GGCGAGCCTGGCCTCCCGGTTGTCTTAGTGCCCCAGTTGTAGTAACTAGATGTGACCAAGGCGTCCCTAA
GGCAGAGATCCAACCCAATAAGGCGTTGGACGCTGAGATTTCTGATGACCATAAAAAGATATACAAAATT
TAAAAAGAATGGATGGGGGCTGGGAGAAAAGGAAGGAGGAAGAGCTTGGGTCCGCTCGCTGCTTCC
