[The description below was written by a language model from this plasmid's Addgene catalogue record.]
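Description:
Hoxb7 promoter is a simple cloning plasmid that carries a mouse Hoxb7 regulatory fragment in the pBluescript KS+ phagemid backbone (about 3 kb). It is maintained in E. coli as a high-copy plasmid under ampicillin selection. No feature table accompanies the record. Standard pBluescript elements such as the ColE1-type origin, f1 origin and lacZα polylinker are therefore expected from the backbone rather than documented here.

The insert is roughly 1.4 kb of mouse genomic DNA spanning positions −1316 to +81 relative to the Hoxb7 gene, so it covers upstream promoter sequence and a short stretch past the start of transcription. The fragment was excised from an earlier pGEM-Blue-based plasmid with KpnI and AvaI, blunt-ended, and ligated into the EcoRV site of the polylinker, which destroyed that site at both junctions. The depositor notes that the fragment was recloned in both orientations, but the record does not say which orientation this clone represents. The flanking T7 and T3 primer sites can be used to read across the junctions and check this.

The plasmid has no reporter, coding sequence or polyadenylation signal listed downstream of the promoter. It is a source of the promoter module rather than a finished expression construct. Its stated purpose is the construction of transgenes for making transgenic mice, with a gene of interest placed under Hoxb7 control. The associated publication concerns misexpression of the RET receptor during ureteric bud development, which is consistent with using this promoter to direct transgene expression in that lineage of the developing kidney.
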