Addgene plasmid #21294: Hoxb7 promoter
Depositing lab: Frank Costantini. Depositing organization: Columbia University. Publication: Dominant effects of RET receptor misexpression and ligand-independent RET signaling on ureteric bud development. Srinivas S, Wu Z, Chen CM, D'Agati V, Costantini F. Development. 1999 Apr . 126(7):1375-86. PubMed 10068631.
Backbone
  Vector backbone: pBluescript KS+
  Backbone manufacturer: Stratagene
  Backbone size w/o insert (bp): 3000
  Vector type: Promoter can be used to make transgenic mice
Growth in bacteria
  Bacterial resistance: Ampicillin, 100 μg/mL
  Growth temperature: 37°C
  Growth strain: DH5alpha
  Copy number: High Copy
Gene/Insert
  Gene/Insert name: Hoxb7 promoter (alt name: Hoxb7)
  Species: M. musculus (mouse)
  Insert size (bp): 1400
  Entrez Gene: Hoxb7 (a.k.a. RP23-85A17.7, AI325018, Hox-2.3)
  Cloning method: Restriction Enzyme; 5′ cloning site EcoRV (destroyed during cloning); 3′ cloning site EcoRV (destroyed during cloning)
  Sequencing primers: 5′ T7; 3′ T3
Resource information
  A portion of this plasmid was derived from a plasmid made by: Jacqueline Deschamps
Terms and licenses: Academic/Nonprofit Terms; Industry Terms: Not Available to Industry
Depositor comments: Hoxb7 promoter #25, DNA #M126. The Hoxb7promoter fragment (sequences from −1316 to +81 of the Hoxb7gene), obtained from Dr Jacqueline Deschamps, was excised from the pGEM-Blue vector with KpnI and AvaI, the ends blunted, and recloned into the EcoRV site of pBluescript KS+ in both orientations.
How to cite: Hoxb7 promoter was a gift from Frank Costantini (Addgene plasmid # 21294 ; http://n2t.net/addgene:21294 ; RRID:Addgene_21294)
